Addgene plasmid #134859: pLVX-EF1a-EGFP-ERGIC53-IRES-Puromycin
Purpose: Expresses EGFP-tagged ERGIC marker
Depositing lab: David Andrews. Depositing organization: Sunnybrook Research Institute. Publication: A reference library for assigning protein subcellular localizations by image-based machine learning. Schormann W, Hariharan S, Andrews DW. J Cell Biol. 2020 Mar 2;219(3). pii: 133635. doi: 10.1083/jcb.201904090. PubMed 31968357.
Backbone
  Vector backbone: pLVX-EF1a-IRES-Puromycin
  Backbone size w/o insert (bp): 8825
  Total vector size (bp): 11131
  Vector type: Mammalian Expression, Lentiviral
  Selectable markers: Puromycin
Growth in bacteria
  Bacterial resistance: Ampicillin, 100 μg/mL
  Growth temperature: 37°C
  Growth strain: NEB Stable
  Copy number: High Copy
Gene/Insert
  Gene/Insert name: ERGIC53
  Species: M. musculus (mouse)
  Insert size (bp): 1559
  Entrez Gene: Lman1 (a.k.a. 2610020P13Rik, AI326273, AU043785, C730041J05, ERGIC, ERGIC53, F5F8D, MCFD1, MR6, MR60, P5, P58, gp5, gp58)
  Promoter: EF1a
  Tag / fusion protein: EGFP (N terminal on insert)
  Cloning method: Restriction Enzyme; 5′ cloning site SalI (destroyed during cloning); 3′ cloning site BamHI (not destroyed)
  Sequencing primers: 5′ aag cgc gat cac atg gtc ctg
Terms and licenses: Academic/Nonprofit Terms; Industry Terms: Not Available to Industry
How to cite: pLVX-EF1a-EGFP-ERGIC53-IRES-Puromycin was a gift from David Andrews (Addgene plasmid # 134859 ; http://n2t.net/addgene:134859 ; RRID:Addgene_134859)
