[The description below was written by a language model from this plasmid's Addgene catalogue record and pLannotate feature annotations shown in this document.]
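Description:
pLVX-EF1a-EGFP-ERGIC53-IRES-Puromycin is an HIV-1-based lentiviral transfer plasmid for mammalian expression, built on the pLVX-EF1a-IRES-Puromycin backbone and totalling about 11.1 kb. In bacteria it is maintained through a high-copy ColE1/pUC-type origin and selected with ampicillin via the β-lactamase gene. Residual lac promoter/operator sequences and an SV40 poly(A) signal lie in the backbone outside the viral cassette. The viral portion is flanked by two HIV-1 LTR-derived elements, both labelled by the annotation software as truncated 5' LTRs and each preceded by a nef fragment. Between them it carries the Ψ packaging signal with a gag fragment, the Rev response element for Rev-dependent nuclear export of the genomic RNA, the cPPT/CTS that aids nuclear import of the reverse-transcribed genome, and a WPRE near the 3' end to boost transcript stability and expression.

The payload is driven by the human EF-1α promoter with its intron A sequences. It produces a single bicistronic transcript encoding EGFP fused to the N terminus of mouse ERGIC53 (Lman1), followed by an EMCV IRES and the puromycin N-acetyltransferase gene. Lman1 is a mannose-specific lectin and cargo receptor that acts in ER-to-Golgi transport, and it is a standard marker of the ER–Golgi intermediate compartment. Because the resistance gene is translated from the same mRNA, puromycin selection enriches for transduced or transfected cells that also express the fluorescent fusion. The construct is intended as an EGFP-tagged ERGIC landmark and was deposited with work that built a reference image library for assigning protein subcellular localization by machine learning.
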