Features (pLannotate 1.2.2; 26 found; start..end, strand, type, name):
    362..959     +  CDS            PuroR (fragment): puromycin N-acetyltransferase; pac from Streptomyces alboniger; confers resistance to puromycin
    975..1563    +  misc_feature   WPRE: woodchuck hepatitis virus posttranscriptional regulatory element
   1580..2098    +  CDS            nef (fragment): NEF_HV1BR - Experimental evidence at protein level: Swiss-Prot protein existence level 1. Extracellular Nef protein targets CD4(+) T-lymphocytes for apoptosis by interacting with CXCR4 surface receptors (PubMed:14990729). From Human immunodeficiency virus type 1 group M subtype B (isolate BRU/LAI) (HIV-1).
   2146..2403    +  LTR            5' LTR (truncated): truncated 5' long terminal repeat (LTR) from HIV-1
   2553..2575    -  protein_bind   lac operator (fragment): The lac repressor binds to the lac operator to inhibit transcription in E. coli. This inhibition can be relieved by adding lactose or isopropyl-β-D-thiogalactopyranoside (IPTG). lac repressor encoded by lacI
   2579..2609    -  promoter       lac promoter: promoter for the E. coli lac operon
   2624..2645    -  protein_bind   CAP binding site: CAP binding activates transcription in the presence of cAMP. E. coli catabolite activator protein
   2658..2750    -  CDS            lacI (fragment): lac repressor; lacI; The lac repressor binds to the lac operator to inhibit transcription in E. coli. This inhibition can be relieved by adding lactose or isopropyl-β-D-thiogalactopyranoside (IPTG).
   2933..3521    -  rep_origin     ori: high-copy-number ColE1/pMB1/pBR322/pUC origin of replication
   3692..4552    -  CDS            AmpR: β-lactamase; bla; confers resistance to ampicillin, carbenicillin, and related antibiotics
   4553..4657    -  promoter       AmpR promoter: bla
   4705..4839    +  polyA_signal   SV40 poly(A) signal: SV40 polyadenylation signal
   5006..5335    +  CDS            nef (fragment): NEF_HV1BR - Experimental evidence at protein level: Swiss-Prot protein existence level 1. Extracellular Nef protein targets CD4(+) T-lymphocytes for apoptosis by interacting with CXCR4 surface receptors (PubMed:14990729). From Human immunodeficiency virus type 1 group M subtype B (isolate BRU/LAI) (HIV-1).
   5383..5640    +  LTR            5' LTR (truncated): truncated 5' long terminal repeat (LTR) from HIV-1
   5687..5812    +  misc_feature   HIV-1 Ψ: packaging signal of human immunodeficiency virus type 1
   5796..6134    +  CDS            HIV-1 gag (fragment): gag protein from human immunodeficiency virus 1; gag
   6309..6542    +  misc_feature   RRE: The Rev response element (RRE) of HIV-1 allows for Rev-dependent mRNA export from the nucleus to the cytoplasm.
   6919..7019    +  CDS            Rev (fragment): human immunodeficiency virus 1 (HIV-1) Rev protein; rev; enhances nuclear export of unspliced and incompletely spliced viral mRNAs
   7034..7149    +  misc_feature   cPPT/CTS: central polypurine tract and central termination sequence of HIV-1 (lacking the first T)
   7362..7573    +  promoter       EF-1α core promoter: core promoter for human elongation factor EF-1α
   7574..7687    +  intron         EF-1α intron A (fragment): intron upstream of the start codon of human EF-1α
   8313..8516    +  intron         EF-1α intron A: truncated intron upstream of the start codon of human EF-1α
   8553..8572    -  misc_feature   MCS (fragment): pBluescript multiple cloning site
   8586..9302    +  CDS            EGFP: EGFP is a basic (constitutively fluorescent) green fluorescent protein published in 1996, derived from Aequorea victoria. It is reported to be a rapidly-maturing weak dimer with moderate acid sensitivity.
   9318..10868   +  CDS            Lman1: LMAN1_MOUSE - Also known as Ergic53. Experimental evidence at protein level: Swiss-Prot protein existence level 1. Mannose-specific lectin. May recognize sugar residues of glycoproteins, glycolipids, or glycosylphosphatidyl inositol anchors and may be involved in the sorting or recycling of proteins, lipids, or both. The LMAN1-MCFD2 complex forms a specific cargo receptor for the ER-to-Golgi transport of selected proteins (By similarity). From Mus musculus (Mouse).
  10991..329     +  misc_feature   IRES (across the origin): internal ribosome entry site (IRES) of the encephalomyocarditis virus (EMCV)
>Addgene plasmid #134859 | pLVX-EF1a-EGFP-ERGIC53-IRES-Puromycin | addgene full sequence | sequence record 273538 | Addgene NGS Result
CGTCTGTAGCGACCCTTTGCAGGCAGCGGAACCCCCCACCTGGCGACAGGTGCCTCTGCGGCCAAAAGCC
ACGTGTATAAGATACACCTGCAAAGGCGGCACAACCCCAGTGCCACGTTGTGAGTTGGATAGTTGTGGAA
AGAGTCAAATGGCTCTCCTCAAGCGTATTCAACAAGGGGCTGAAGGATGCCCAGAAGGTACCCCATTGTA
TGGGATCTGATCTGGGGCCTCGGTGCACATGCTTTACATGTGTTTAGTCGAGGTTAAAAAAACGTCTAGG
CCCCCCGAACCACGGGGACGTGGTTTTCCTTTGAAAAACACGATGATAAGCTTGCCACAACCCACAAGGA
GACGACCTTCCATGACCGAGTACAAGCCCACGGTGCGCCTCGCCACCCGCGACGACGTCCCCCGGGCCGT
ACGCACCCTCGCCGCCGCGTTCGCCGACTACCCCGCCACGCGCCACACCGTCGACCCGGACCGCCACATC
GAGCGGGTCACCGAGCTGCAAGAACTCTTCCTCACGCGCGTCGGGCTCGACATCGGCAAGGTGTGGGTCG
CGGACGACGGCGCCGCGGTGGCGGTCTGGACCACGCCGGAGAGCGTCGAAGCGGGGGCGGTGTTCGCCGA
GATCGGCCCGCGCATGGCCGAGTTGAGCGGTTCCCGGCTGGCCGCGCAGCAACAGATGGAAGGCCTCCTG
GCGCCGCACCGGCCCAAGGAGCCCGCGTGGTTCCTGGCCACCGTCGGCGTCTCGCCCGACCACCAGGGCA
AGGGTCTGGGCAGCGCCGTCGTGCTCCCCGGAGTGGAGGCGGCCGAGCGCGCCGGGGTGCCCGCCTTCCT
GGAGACCTCCGCGCCCCGCAACCTCCCCTTCTACGAGCGGCTCGGCTTCACCGTCACCGCCGACGTCGAG
GTGCCCGAAGGACCGCGCACCTGGTGCATGACCCGCAAGCCCGGTGCCTAGACGCGTCTGGAACAATCAA
CCTCTGGATTACAAAATTTGTGAAAGATTGACTGGTATTCTTAACTATGTTGCTCCTTTTACGCTATGTG
GATACGCTGCTTTAATGCCTTTGTATCATGCTATTGCTTCCCGTATGGCTTTCATTTTCTCCTCCTTGTA
TAAATCCTGGTTGCTGTCTCTTTATGAGGAGTTGTGGCCCGTTGTCAGGCAACGTGGCGTGGTGTGCACT
GTGTTTGCTGACGCAACCCCCACTGGTTGGGGCATTGCCACCACCTGTCAGCTCCTTTCCGGGACTTTCG
CTTTCCCCCTCCCTATTGCCACGGCGGAACTCATCGCCGCCTGCCTTGCCCGCTGCTGGACAGGGGCTCG
GCTGTTGGGCACTGACAATTCCGTGGTGTTGTCGGGGAAGCTGACGTCCTTTCCATGGCTGCTCGCCTGT
GTTGCCACCTGGATTCTGCGCGGGACGTCCTTCTGCTACGTCCCTTCGGCCCTCAATCCAGCGGACCTTC
CTTCCCGCGGCCTGCTGCCGGCTCTGCGGCCTCTTCCGCGTCTTCGCCTTCGCCCTCAGACGAGTCGGAT
CTCCCTTTGGGCCGCCTCCCCGCCTGGAATTAATTCTGCAGTCGAGACCTAGAAAAACATGGAGCAATCA
CAAGTAGCAATACAGCAGCTACCAATGCTGATTGTGCCTGGCTAGAAGCACAAGAGGAGGAGGAGGTGGG
TTTTCCAGTCACACCTCAGGTACCTTTAAGACCAATGACTTACAAGGCAGCTGTAGATCTTAGCCACTTT
TTAAAAGAAAAGAGGGGACTGGAAGGGCTAATTCACTCCCAACGAAGACAAGATATCCTTGATCTGTGGA
TCTACCACACACAAGGCTACTTCCCTGATTAGCAGAACTACACACCAGGGCCAGGGGTCAGATATCCACT
GACCTTTGGATGGTGCTACAAGCTAGTACCAGTTGAGCCAGATAAGGTAGAAGAGGCCAATAAAGGAGAG
AACACCAGCTTGTTACACCCTGTGAGCCTGCATGGGATGGATGACCCGGAGAGAGAAGTGTTAGAGTGGA
GGTTTGACAGCCGCCTAGCATTTCATCACGTGGCCCGAGAGCTGCATCCGGAGTACTTCAAGAACTGCTG
ATATCGAGCTTGCTACAAGGGACTTTCCGCTGGGGACTTTCCAGGGAGGCGTGGCCTGGGCGGGACTGGG
GAGTGGCGAGCCCTCAGATCCTGCATATAAGCAGCTGCTTTTTGCCTGTACTGGGTCTCTCTGGTTAGAC
CAGATCTGAGCCTGGGAGCTCTCTGGCTAACTAGGGAACCCACTGCTTAAGCCTCAATAAAGCTTGCCTT
GAGTGCTTCAAGTAGTGTGTGCCCGTCTGTTGTGTGACTCTGGTAACTAGAGATCCCTCAGACCCTTTTA
GTCAGTGTGGAAAATCTCTAGCAGTAGTAGTTCATGTCATCTTATTATTCAGTATTTATAACTTGCAAAG
AAATGAATATCAGAGAGTGAGAGGCCTTGACATTGCTAGCGTTTACCGTCGACCTCTAGCTAGAGCTTGG
CGTAATCATGGTCATAGCTGTTTCCTGTGTGAAATTGTTATCCGCTCACAATTCCACACAACATACGAGC
CGGAAGCATAAAGTGTAAAGCCTGGGGTGCCTAATGAGTGAGCTAACTCACATTAATTGCGTTGCGCTCA
CTGCCCGCTTTCCAGTCGGGAAACCTGTCGTGCCAGCTGCATTAATGAATCGGCCAACGCGCGGGGAGAG
GCGGTTTGCGTATTGGGCGCTCTTCCGCTTCCTCGCTCACTGACTCGCTGCGCTCGGTCGTTCGGCTGCG
GCGAGCGGTATCAGCTCACTCAAAGGCGGTAATACGGTTATCCACAGAATCAGGGGATAACGCAGGAAAG
AACATGTGAGCAAAAGGCCAGCAAAAGGCCAGGAACCGTAAAAAGGCCGCGTTGCTGGCGTTTTTCCATA
GGCTCCGCCCCCCTGACGAGCATCACAAAAATCGACGCTCAAGTCAGAGGTGGCGAAACCCGACAGGACT
ATAAAGATACCAGGCGTTTCCCCCTGGAAGCTCCCTCGTGCGCTCTCCTGTTCCGACCCTGCCGCTTACC
GGATACCTGTCCGCCTTTCTCCCTTCGGGAAGCGTGGCGCTTTCTCATAGCTCACGCTGTAGGTATCTCA
GTTCGGTGTAGGTCGTTCGCTCCAAGCTGGGCTGTGTGCACGAACCCCCCGTTCAGCCCGACCGCTGCGC
CTTATCCGGTAACTATCGTCTTGAGTCCAACCCGGTAAGACACGACTTATCGCCACTGGCAGCAGCCACT
GGTAACAGGATTAGCAGAGCGAGGTATGTAGGCGGTGCTACAGAGTTCTTGAAGTGGTGGCCTAACTACG
GCTACACTAGAAGAACAGTATTTGGTATCTGCGCTCTGCTGAAGCCAGTTACCTTCGGAAAAAGAGTTGG
TAGCTCTTGATCCGGCAAACAAACCACCGCTGGTAGCGGTGGTTTTTTTGTTTGCAAGCAGCAGATTACG
CGCAGAAAAAAAGGATCTCAAGAAGATCCTTTGATCTTTTCTACGGGGTCTGACGCTCAGTGGAACGAAA
ACTCACGTTAAGGGATTTTGGTCATGAGATTATCAAAAAGGATCTTCACCTAGATCCTTTTAAATTAAAA
ATGAAGTTTTAAATCAATCTAAAGTATATATGAGTAAACTTGGTCTGACAGTTACCAATGCTTAATCAGT
GAGGCACCTATCTCAGCGATCTGTCTATTTCGTTCATCCATAGTTGCCTGACTCCCCGTCGTGTAGATAA
CTACGATACGGGAGGGCTTACCATCTGGCCCCAGTGCTGCAATGATACCGCGAGACCCACGCTCACCGGC
TCCAGATTTATCAGCAATAAACCAGCCAGCCGGAAGGGCCGAGCGCAGAAGTGGTCCTGCAACTTTATCC
GCCTCCATCCAGTCTATTAATTGTTGCCGGGAAGCTAGAGTAAGTAGTTCGCCAGTTAATAGTTTGCGCA
ACGTTGTTGCCATTGCTACAGGCATCGTGGTGTCACGCTCGTCGTTTGGTATGGCTTCATTCAGCTCCGG
TTCCCAACGATCAAGGCGAGTTACATGATCCCCCATGTTGTGCAAAAAAGCGGTTAGCTCCTTCGGTCCT
CCGATCGTTGTCAGAAGTAAGTTGGCCGCAGTGTTATCACTCATGGTTATGGCAGCACTGCATAATTCTC
TTACTGTCATGCCATCCGTAAGATGCTTTTCTGTGACTGGTGAGTACTCAACCAAGTCATTCTGAGAATA
GTGTATGCGGCGACCGAGTTGCTCTTGCCCGGCGTCAATACGGGATAATACCGCGCCACATAGCAGAACT
TTAAAAGTGCTCATCATTGGAAAACGTTCTTCGGGGCGAAAACTCTCAAGGATCTTACCGCTGTTGAGAT
CCAGTTCGATGTAACCCACTCGTGCACCCAACTGATCTTCAGCATCTTTTACTTTCACCAGCGTTTCTGG
GTGAGCAAAAACAGGAAGGCAAAATGCCGCAAAAAAGGGAATAAGGGCGACACGGAAATGTTGAATACTC
ATACTCTTCCTTTTTCAATATTATTGAAGCATTTATCAGGGTTATTGTCTCATGAGCGGATACATATTTG
AATGTATTTAGAAAAATAAACAAATAGGGGTTCCGCGCACATTTCCCCGAAAAGTGCCACCTGACGTCGA
CGGATCGGGAGATCAACTTGTTTATTGCAGCTTATAATGGTTACAAATAAAGCAATAGCATCACAAATTT
CACAAATAAAGCATTTTTTTCACTGCATTCTAGTTGTGGTTTGTCCAAACTCATCAATGTATCTTATCAT
GTCTGGATCAACTGGATAACTCAAGCTAACCAAAATCATCCCAAACTTCCCACCCCATACCCTATTACCA
CTGCCAATTACCTGTGGTTTCATTTACTCTAAACCTGTGATTCCTCTGAATTATTTTCATTTTAAAGAAA
TTGTATTTGTTAAATATGTACTACAAACTTAGTAGTTGGAAGGGCTAATTCACTCCCAAAGAAGACAAGA
TATCCTTGATCTGTGGATCTACCACACACAAGGCTACTTCCCTGATTAGCAGAACTACACACCAGGGCCA
GGGGTCAGATATCCACTGACCTTTGGATGGTGCTACAAGCTAGTACCAGTTGAGCCAGATAAGGTAGAAG
AGGCCAATAAAGGAGAGAACACCAGCTTGTTACACCCTGTGAGCCTGCATGGGATGGATGACCCGGAGAG
AGAAGTGTTAGAGTGGAGGTTTGACAGCCGCCTAGCATTTCATCACGTGGCCCGAGAGCTGCATCCGGAG
TACTTCAAGAACTGCTGATATCGAGCTTGCTACAAGGGACTTTCCGCTGGGGACTTTCCAGGGAGGCGTG
GCCTGGGCGGGACTGGGGAGTGGCGAGCCCTCAGATCCTGCATATAAGCAGCTGCTTTTTGCCTGTACTG
GGTCTCTCTGGTTAGACCAGATCTGAGCCTGGGAGCTCTCTGGCTAACTAGGGAACCCACTGCTTAAGCC
TCAATAAAGCTTGCCTTGAGTGCTTCAAGTAGTGTGTGCCCGTCTGTTGTGTGACTCTGGTAACTAGAGA
TCCCTCAGACCCTTTTAGTCAGTGTGGAAAATCTCTAGCAGTGGCGCCCGAACAGGGACTTGAAAGCGAA
AGGGAAACCAGAGGAGCTCTCTCGACGCAGGACTCGGCTTGCTGAAGCGCGCACGGCAAGAGGCGAGGGG
CGGCGACTGGTGAGTACGCCAAAAATTTTGACTAGCGGAGGCTAGAAGGAGAGAGATGGGTGCGAGAGCG
TCAGTATTAAGCGGGGGAGAATTAGATCGCGATGGGAAAAAATTCGGTTAAGGCCAGGGGGAAAGAAAAA
ATATAAATTAAAACATATAGTATGGGCAAGCAGGGAGCTAGAACGATTCGCAGTTAATCCTGGCCTGTTA
GAAACATCAGAAGGCTGTAGACAAATACTGGGACAGCTACAACCATCCCTTCAGACAGGATCAGAAGAAC
TTAGATCATTATATAATACAGTAGCAACCCTCTATTGTGTGCATCAAAGGATAGAGATAAAAGACACCAA
GGAAGCTTTAGACAAGATAGAGGAAGAGCAAAACAAAAGTAAGACCACCGCACAGCAAGCGGCCGGCCGC
TGATCTTCAGACCTGGAGGAGGAGATATGAGGGACAATTGGAGAAGTGAATTATATAAATATAAAGTAGT
AAAAATTGAACCATTAGGAGTAGCACCCACCAAGGCAAAGAGAAGAGTGGTGCAGAGAGAAAAAAGAGCA
GTGGGAATAGGAGCTTTGTTCCTTGGGTTCTTGGGAGCAGCAGGAAGCACTATGGGCGCAGCGTCAATGA
CGCTGACGGTACAGGCCAGACAATTATTGTCTGGTATAGTGCAGCAGCAGAACAATTTGCTGAGGGCTAT
TGAGGCGCAACAGCATCTGTTGCAACTCACAGTCTGGGGCATCAAGCAGCTCCAGGCAAGAATCCTGGCT
GTGGAAAGATACCTAAAGGATCAACAGCTCCTGGGGATTTGGGGTTGCTCTGGAAAACTCATTTGCACCA
CTGCTGTGCCTTGGAATGCTAGTTGGAGTAATAAATCTCTGGAACAGATTTGGAATCACACGACCTGGAT
GGAGTGGGACAGAGAAATTAACAATTACACAAGCTTAATACACTCCTTAATTGAAGAATCGCAAAACCAG
CAAGAAAAGAATGAACAAGAATTATTGGAATTAGATAAATGGGCAAGTTTGTGGAATTGGTTTAACATAA
CAAATTGGCTGTGGTATATAAAATTATTCATAATGATAGTAGGAGGCTTGGTAGGTTTAAGAATAGTTTT
TGCTGTACTTTCTATAGTGAATAGAGTTAGGCAGGGATATTCACCATTATCGTTTCAGACCCACCTCCCA
ACCCCGAGGGGACCCGACAGGCCCGAAGGAATAGAAGAAGAAGGTGGAGAGAGAGACAGAGACAGATCCA
TTCGATTAGTGAACGGATCTCGACGGTATCGCCTTTAAAAGAAAAGGGGGGATTGGGGGGTACAGTGCAG
GGGAAAGAATAGTAGACATAATAGCAACAGACATACAAACTAAAGAATTACAAAAACAAATTACAAAAAT
TCAAAATTTTCGGGTTTATTACAGGGACAGCAGAGATCCAGTTTATCGATGAGTAATTCATACAAAAGGA
CTCGCCCCTGCCTTGGGGAATCCCAGGGACCGTCGTTAAACTCCCACTAACGTAGAACCCAGAGATCGCT
GCGTTCCCGCCCCCTCACCCGCCCGCTCTCGTCATCACTGAGGTGGAGAAGAGCATGCGTGAGGCTCCGG
TGCCCGTCAGTGGGCAGAGCGCACATCGCCCACAGTCCCCGAGAAGTTGGGGGGAGGGGTCGGCAATTGA
ACCGGTGCCTAGAGAAGGTGGCGCGGGGTAAACTGGGAAAGTGATGTCGTGTACTGGCTCCGCCTTTTTC
CCGAGGGTGGGGGAGAACCGTATATAAGTGCAGTAGTCGCCGTGAACGTTCTTTTTCGCAACGGGTTTGC
CGCCAGAACACAGGTAAGTGCCGTGTGTGGTTCCCGCGGGCCTGGCCTCTTTACGGGTTATGGCCCTTGC
GTGCCTTGAATTACTTCCACGCCCCTGGCTGCAGTACGTGATTCTTGATCCCGAGCTTCGGGTTGGAAGT
GGGTGGGAGAGTTCGAGGCCTTGCGCTTAAGGAGCCCCTTCGCCTCGTGCTTGAGTTGAGGCCTGGCTTG
GGCGCTGGGGCCGCCGCGTGCGAATCTGGTGGCACCTTCGCGCCTGTCTCGCTGCTTTCGATAAGTCTCT
AGCCATTTAAAATTTTTGATGACCTGCTGCGACGCTTTTTTTCTGGCAAGATAGTCTTGTAAATGCGGGC
CAAGATCTGCACACTGGTATTTCGGTTTTTGGGGCCGCGGGCGGCGACGGGGCCCGTGCGTCCCAGCGCA
CATGTTCGGCGAGGCGGGGCCTGCGAGCGCGGCCACCGAGAATCGGACGGGGGTAGTCTCAAGCTGGCCG
GCCTGCTCTGGTGCCTGGCCTCGCGCCGCCGTGTATCGCCCCGCCCTGGGCGGCAAGGCTGGCCCGGTCG
GCACCAGTTGCGTGAGCGGAAAGATGGCCGCTTCCCGGCCCTGCTGCAGGGAGCTCAAAATGGAGGACGC
GGCGCTCGGGAGAGCGGGCGGGTGAGTCACCCACACAAAGGAAAAGGGCCTTTCCGTCCTCAGCCGTCGC
TTCATGTGACTCCACGGAGTACCGGGCGCCGTCCAGGCACCTCGATTAGTTCTCGAGCTTTTGGAGTACG
TCGTCTTTAGGTTGGGGGGAGGGGTTTTATGCGATGGAGTTTCCCCACACTGAGTGGGTGGAGACTGAAG
TTAGGCCAGCTTGGCACTTGATGTAATTCTCCTTGGAATTTGCCCTTTTTGAGTTTGGATCTTGGTTCAT
TCTCAAGCCTCAGACAGTGGTTCAAAGTTTTTTTCTTCCATTTCAGGTGTCGTGAGGATCTATTTCCGGT
GAATTCCTCGAGACTAGTTCTAGAGCGGCCGCACCGGTCGCCACCATGGTGAGCAAGGGCGAGGAGCTGT
TCACCGGGGTGGTGCCCATCCTGGTCGAGCTGGACGGCGACGTAAACGGCCACAAGTTCAGCGTGTCCGG
CGAGGGCGAGGGCGATGCCACCTACGGCAAGCTGACCCTGAAGTTCATCTGCACCACCGGCAAGCTGCCC
GTGCCCTGGCCCACCCTCGTGACCACCCTGACCTACGGCGTGCAGTGCTTCAGCCGCTACCCCGACCACA
TGAAGCAGCACGACTTCTTCAAGTCCGCCATGCCCGAAGGCTACGTCCAGGAGCGCACCATCTTCTTCAA
GGACGACGGCAACTACAAGACCCGCGCCGAGGTGAAGTTCGAGGGCGACACCCTGGTGAACCGCATCGAG
CTGAAGGGCATCGACTTCAAGGAGGACGGCAACATCCTGGGGCACAAGCTGGAGTACAACTACAACAGCC
ACAACGTCTATATCATGGCCGACAAGCAGAAGAACGGCATCAAGGTGAACTTCAAGATCCGCCACAACAT
CGAGGACGGCAGCGTGCAGCTCGCCGACCACTACCAGCAGAACACCCCCATCGGCGACGGCCCCGTGCTG
CTGCCCGACAACCACTACCTGAGCACCCAGTCCGCCCTGAGCAAAGACCCCAACGAGAAGCGCGATCACA
TGGTCCTGCTGGAGTTCGTGACCGCCGCCGGGATCACTCTCGGCATGGACGAGCTGTACAAGTACTCAGA
TCTCGACATGGCGGTGTCCAGGCGGAGGGTTCCCCAGGCTGGAGCGCGGTCGTTCTTCTGCGCCCTGCTG
CTGTCTTTCAGCCAATTCACCGGGAGCGACGGCACGGGAGGCGACGCTGCGGCTCCCGGCGCCGCGGGCA
CCCAGGCCGAGTTGCCACACCGCCGTTTCGAGTACAAATACAGCTTTAAGGGGCCGCATCTGGTGCAGAG
CGATGGGACCGTGCCCTTTTGGGCCCACGCGGGGAATGCTATTCCAAGTGCAGATCAGATTCGAATAGCG
CCGTCATTAAAAAGCCAAAGAGGTTCCGTGTGGACCAAAGCAAAAGCAGCCTTCGAGAACTGGGAAGTGG
AAGTGACATTCCGAGTGACCGGAAGAGGTCGAATTGGAGCCGATGGCTTAGCAATTTGGTATACAGAAAA
TCAAGGCTTGGACGGCCCTGTGTTTGGATCAGCTGATACGTGGAATGGTGTTGGAATATTTTTTGATTCT
TTTGACAATGATGGAAAGAAAAATAATCCTGCTATAGTAGTTATAGGCAACAATGGACAAATCAATTATG
ACCATCAAAATGATGGTGCCACTCAAGCTTTAGCGAGTTGTCAGAGGGACTTTCGTAATAAACCCTATCC
TGTCCGGGCAAAGATTACGTATTACCAGAAGACACTGACAGTCATGATCAATAATGGCTTTACACCAGAT
AAAAATGATTATGAATTCTGTGCCAAAGTGGAAAACATGGTTATCCCCACACAAGGTCATTTTGGGATAT
CAGCGGCAACAGGGGGACTTGCAGATGACCACGACGTTCTTTCTTTCCTGACTTTCCAACTGACCGAGCC
TGGAAAAGAGCCACCTACAGCAGAAAAAGACATTTCAGAAAAAGAAAAGGAAAAGTATCAAGAGGAGTTT
GAGCACTTCCAGCAAGAATTAGACAAGAAGAAGGAGGAATTCCAGAAGGGCCACCCTGACCTCCAGGGGC
AGCCAGCGGATGACATCTTCGAGAGCATAGGCGATCGGGAGCTGAGACAGGTGTTTGAAGGACAGAATCG
TATTCATCTGGAGATCAAGCAGCTGAACCGGCAGCTGGATATGATTCTTGATGAACAGAGGAGGTACGTC
TCGTCCCTGACAGAGGAGATCTCCAGGAGAGGAGCAGGAACCCCGGGACAGCCTGGGCAGGTCTCTCAGC
AGGAACTGGACACCGTTGTGAAGAGCCAGCAGGAGATTCTGAGACAAGTGAATGAGGTGAAGAACTCCAT
GAGTGAAACTGTGCGGCTGGTGAGTGGCATCCAGCACCCGGGCTCAGCAGGCGTCTACGAGACAACTCAG
CACTTCATGGACATCAAGGAACACCTGCACGTGGTGAAGAGAGATATCGACAGCCTCGCACAGCGCAGCA
TGCCATCTAATGAAAAACCAAAATGCCCAGACCTACCACCATTCCCGTCGTGTCTATCCACGATCCACTT
TGTGATATTTGTAGTGGTGCAGACAGTGTTGTTCGTTGGCTATATCATGTACAGGACTCAGCAAGAAGCA
GCTGCCAAAAAATTCTTTTGAGGATCCCGCCCCTCTCCCTCCCCCCCCCCTAACGTTACTGGCCGAAGCC
GCTTGGAATAAGGCCGGTGTGCGTTTGTCTATATGTTATTTTCCACCATATTGCCGTCTTTTGGCAATGT
GAGGGCCCGGAAACCTGGCCCTGTCTTCTTGACGAGCATTCCTAGGGGTCTTTCCCCTCTCGCCAAAGGA
ATGCAAGGTCTGTTGAATGTCGTGAAGGAAGCAGTTCCTCTGGAAGCTTCTTGAAGACAAACAA
